Addgene plasmid #221341: pETDuet-1-chmI
Purpose: Express ChmI in E. coli
Depositing lab: Emily Balskus. Depositing organization: Harvard University. Publication: Elucidation of Chalkophomycin Biosynthesis Reveals N-Hydroxypyrrole-Forming Enzymes. Crooke AM, Chand AK, Cui Z, Balskus EP. J Am Chem Soc. 2024 Jun 12;146(23):16268-16280. doi: 10.1021/jacs.4c04712. Epub 2024 May 29. PubMed 38810110.
Backbone
  Vector backbone: pETDuet-1
  Vector type: Bacterial Expression
Growth in bacteria
  Bacterial resistance: Ampicillin, 100 μg/mL
  Growth temperature: 37°C
  Growth strain: DH5alpha
  Copy number: High Copy
Gene/Insert
  Gene/Insert name: chmI
  Species: Streptomyces anulatus ATCC 11523
  Tag / fusion protein: His6 (N terminal on backbone)
  Cloning method: Gibson Cloning
  Sequencing primers: 5′ T7
Terms and licenses: Academic/Nonprofit Terms; Industry Terms: Not Available to Industry
Depositor comments: Please visit https://www.biorxiv.org/content/10.1101/2024.01.24.577118v2 for bioRxiv preprint.
How to cite: pETDuet-1-chmI was a gift from Emily Balskus (Addgene plasmid # 221341 ; http://n2t.net/addgene:221341 ; RRID:Addgene_221341)
