[The description below was written by a language model from this plasmid's Addgene catalogue record and pLannotate feature annotations shown in this document.]
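Description:
pETDuet-1-chmI is a bacterial expression plasmid built on the pETDuet-1 backbone to produce ChmI, a protein encoded by the chmI gene of Streptomyces anulatus ATCC 11523, in E. coli. The associated work concerns chalkophomycin biosynthesis and N-hydroxypyrrole-forming enzymes, so the plasmid most likely serves to overproduce and purify the recombinant protein for biochemical study, although the record states only that it is for ChmI expression. The gene was inserted by Gibson assembly and, according to the catalogue entry, is fused to the backbone-encoded N-terminal His6 tag, which allows purification by immobilised metal affinity chromatography.

The 5,648 nt sequence carries the two T7 promoter/lac operator units characteristic of the Duet design. The first, which spans the sequence origin, is followed by the T7 gene 10 ribosome binding site. The roughly 380 nt unannotated stretch between that site and the second T7 promoter is where the tagged chmI reading frame presumably sits, though the feature table annotates neither the insert nor the His6 tag. The second cassette appears to be empty, retaining an S-Tag fragment and the T7 terminator. A lacI gene with its own promoter supplies lac repressor, so transcription depends on a host providing T7 RNA polymerase and is induced with IPTG.

The plasmid replicates from a ColE1/pBR322-type origin accompanied by the bom region and rop gene. The catalogue lists it as high copy, although rop normally restrains copy number. Selection is through the β-lactamase gene conferring ampicillin resistance. An f1 origin is also present, and the short TcR fragments are non-functional remnants of pBR322 ancestry.
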