Features (pLannotate 1.2.2; 20 found; start..end, strand, type, name):
      3..27      +  protein_bind   lac operator: The lac repressor binds to the lac operator to inhibit transcription in E. coli. This inhibition can be relieved by adding lactose or isopropyl-β-D-thiogalactopyranoside (IPTG). lac repressor encoded by lacI
     42..64      +  RBS            RBS: efficient ribosome binding site from bacteriophage T7 gene 10 (Olins and Rangwala, 1989)
    445..463     +  promoter       T7 promoter: promoter for bacteriophage T7 RNA polymerase
    464..488     +  protein_bind   lac operator: The lac repressor binds to the lac operator to inhibit transcription in E. coli. This inhibition can be relieved by adding lactose or isopropyl-β-D-thiogalactopyranoside (IPTG). lac repressor encoded by lacI
    597..638     +  CDS            S-Tag (fragment): affinity and epitope tag derived from pancreatic ribonuclease A
    668..685     +  CDS            SET1 (fragment): solubility-enhancement tag derived from T7 phage gene 10B
    693..740     +  terminator     T7 terminator: transcription terminator for bacteriophage T7 RNA polymerase
    777..1232    +  rep_origin     f1 ori (sequence partly withheld): f1 bacteriophage origin of replication; arrow indicates direction of (+) strand synthesis
   1347..2207    -  CDS            AmpR: β-lactamase; bla; confers resistance to ampicillin, carbenicillin, and related antibiotics
   2208..2300    -  promoter       AmpR promoter: bla
   2381..2969    +  rep_origin     ori: high-copy-number ColE1/pMB1/pBR322/pUC origin of replication
   3155..3294    -  misc_feature   bom: basis of mobility region from pBR322
   3396..3587    -  CDS            rop: Rop protein, which maintains plasmids at low copy number; rop
   3604..3984    +  CDS            YPB1_ECOLX: Protein predicted: Swiss-Prot protein existence level 4. From Escherichia coli.
   4046..4110    -  CDS            TcR (fragment): tetracycline efflux protein; tet; confers resistance to tetracycline
   4125..4146    -  protein_bind   CAP binding site: CAP binding activates transcription in the presence of cAMP. E. coli catabolite activator protein
   4159..5241    -  CDS            lacI: lac repressor; lacI; The lac repressor binds to the lac operator to inhibit transcription in E. coli. This inhibition can be relieved by adding lactose or isopropyl-β-D-thiogalactopyranoside (IPTG).
   5242..5319    -  promoter       lacI promoter: lacI
   5327..5606    -  CDS            TcR (fragment): tetracycline efflux protein; tet; confers resistance to tetracycline
   5632..2       +  promoter       T7 promoter (across the origin): promoter for bacteriophage T7 RNA polymerase
>Addgene plasmid #221341 | pETDuet-1-chmI | addgene full sequence | sequence record 438165 | Addgene NGS Result
GGGGAATTGTGAGCGGATAACAATTCCCCTCTAGAAATAATTTTGTTTAACTTTAAGAAGGAGATATACC
ATGGGCAGCAGCCATCACCATCATCACCACAGCCAGGATCCGATGGAAGACGTCAATGAACTGTGCGGCC
TGATCCAGGCGATCATCTCGGAATCCCACGGGACCCTGGACGAGAAGGTGGAGCCCGACACACCGCTGCT
CGTATCGGGGCTCCTGGACTCCCTGACCATCATGCGGATCGTGGCGCGGGTCGAGGCGACCACCGGGATC
TCCTTCCCGGAGACCTCGCTCGTGGCGGCCAACTTCCGTACGCCCGACTCCCTGTGGGCGGCCATCGGGA
AGACCCGCGCCGCCTCCGGCGACGGGAGCCCGGTGTCATGATGCTTAAGTCGAACAGAAAGTAATCGTAT
TGTACACGGCCGCATAATCGAAATTAATACGACTCACTATAGGGGAATTGTGAGCGGATAACAATTCCCC
ATCTTAGTATATTAGTTAAGTATAAGAAGGAGATATACATATGGCAGATCTCAATTGGATATCGGCCGGC
CACGCGATCGCTGACGTCGGTACCCTCGAGTCTGGTAAAGAAACCGCTGCTGCGAAATTTGAACGCCAGC
ACATGGACTCGTCTACTAGCGCAGCTTAATTAACCTAGGCTGCTGCCACCGCTGAGCAATAACTAGCATA
ACCCCTTGGGGCCTCTAAACGGGTCTTGAGGGGTTTTTTGCTGAAAGGAGGAACTATATCCGGATTGGCG
AATGGG
[124 nt withheld, positions 777-900]
C
[91 nt withheld, positions 902-992]
A
[49 nt withheld, positions 994-1042]
CCTTTGACGTTGGAGTCCACGTTCTTT
[37 nt withheld, positions 1070-1106]
ACCCTATCTCGGTCTATTCTTTTGATTTATAAGGGATTTTGCCGATTTCGGCCTATTGGTTAAAAAATGA
GCTGATTTAACAAAAATTTAACGCGAATTTTAACAAAATATTAACGTTTACAATTTCTGGCGGCACGATG
GCATGAGATTATCAAAAAGGATCTTCACCTAGATCCTTTTAAATTAAAAATGAAGTTTTAAATCAATCTA
AAGTATATATGAGTAAACTTGGTCTGACAGTTACCAATGCTTAATCAGTGAGGCACCTATCTCAGCGATC
TGTCTATTTCGTTCATCCATAGTTGCCTGACTCCCCGTCGTGTAGATAACTACGATACGGGAGGGCTTAC
CATCTGGCCCCAGTGCTGCAATGATACCGCGAGACCCACGCTCACCGGCTCCAGATTTATCAGCAATAAA
CCAGCCAGCCGGAAGGGCCGAGCGCAGAAGTGGTCCTGCAACTTTATCCGCCTCCATCCAGTCTATTAAT
TGTTGCCGGGAAGCTAGAGTAAGTAGTTCGCCAGTTAATAGTTTGCGCAACGTTGTTGCCATTGCTACAG
GCATCGTGGTGTCACGCTCGTCGTTTGGTATGGCTTCATTCAGCTCCGGTTCCCAACGATCAAGGCGAGT
TACATGATCCCCCATGTTGTGCAAAAAAGCGGTTAGCTCCTTCGGTCCTCCGATCGTTGTCAGAAGTAAG
TTGGCCGCAGTGTTATCACTCATGGTTATGGCAGCACTGCATAATTCTCTTACTGTCATGCCATCCGTAA
GATGCTTTTCTGTGACTGGTGAGTACTCAACCAAGTCATTCTGAGAATAGTGTATGCGGCGACCGAGTTG
CTCTTGCCCGGCGTCAATACGGGATAATACCGCGCCACATAGCAGAACTTTAAAAGTGCTCATCATTGGA
AAACGTTCTTCGGGGCGAAAACTCTCAAGGATCTTACCGCTGTTGAGATCCAGTTCGATGTAACCCACTC
GTGCACCCAACTGATCTTCAGCATCTTTTACTTTCACCAGCGTTTCTGGGTGAGCAAAAACAGGAAGGCA
AAATGCCGCAAAAAAGGGAATAAGGGCGACACGGAAATGTTGAATACTCATACTCTTCCTTTTTCAATCA
TGATTGAAGCATTTATCAGGGTTATTGTCTCATGAGCGGATACATATTTGAATGTATTTAGAAAAATAAA
CAAATAGGTCATGACCAAAATCCCTTAACGTGAGTTTTCGTTCCACTGAGCGTCAGACCCCGTAGAAAAG
ATCAAAGGATCTTCTTGAGATCCTTTTTTTCTGCGCGTAATCTGCTGCTTGCAAACAAAAAAACCACCGC
TACCAGCGGTGGTTTGTTTGCCGGATCAAGAGCTACCAACTCTTTTTCCGAAGGTAACTGGCTTCAGCAG
AGCGCAGATACCAAATACTGTCCTTCTAGTGTAGCCGTAGTTAGGCCACCACTTCAAGAACTCTGTAGCA
CCGCCTACATACCTCGCTCTGCTAATCCTGTTACCAGTGGCTGCTGCCAGTGGCGATAAGTCGTGTCTTA
CCGGGTTGGACTCAAGACGATAGTTACCGGATAAGGCGCAGCGGTCGGGCTGAACGGGGGGTTCGTGCAC
ACAGCCCAGCTTGGAGCGAACGACCTACACCGAACTGAGATACCTACAGCGTGAGCTATGAGAAAGCGCC
ACGCTTCCCGAAGGGAGAAAGGCGGACAGGTATCCGGTAAGCGGCAGGGTCGGAACAGGAGAGCGCACGA
GGGAGCTTCCAGGGGGAAACGCCTGGTATCTTTATAGTCCTGTCGGGTTTCGCCACCTCTGACTTGAGCG
TCGATTTTTGTGATGCTCGTCAGGGGGGCGGAGCCTATGGAAAAACGCCAGCAACGCGGCCTTTTTACGG
TTCCTGGCCTTTTGCTGGCCTTTTGCTCACATGTTCTTTCCTGCGTTATCCCCTGATTCTGTGGATAACC
GTATTACCGCCTTTGAGTGAGCTGATACCGCTCGCCGCAGCCGAACGACCGAGCGCAGCGAGTCAGTGAG
CGAGGAAGCGGAAGAGCGCCTGATGCGGTATTTTCTCCTTACGCATCTGTGCGGTATTTCACACCGCAAT
GGTGCACTCTCAGTACAATCTGCTCTGATGCCGCATAGTTAAGCCAGTATACACTCCGCTATCGCTACGT
GACTGGGTCATGGCTGCGCCCCGACACCCGCCAACACCCGCTGACGCGCCCTGACGGGCTTGTCTGCTCC
CGGCATCCGCTTACAGACAAGCTGTGACCGTCTCCGGGAGCTGCATGTGTCAGAGGTTTTCACCGTCATC
ACCGAAACGCGCGAGGCAGCTGCGGTAAAGCTCATCAGCGTGGTCGTGAAGCGATTCACAGATGTCTGCC
TGTTCATCCGCGTCCAGCTCGTTGAGTTTCTCCAGAAGCGTTAATGTCTGGCTTCTGATAAAGCGGGCCA
TGTTAAGGGCGGTTTTTTCCTGTTTGGTCACTGATGCCTCCGTGTAAGGGGGATTTCTGTTCATGGGGGT
AATGATACCGATGAAACGAGAGAGGATGCTCACGATACGGGTTACTGATGATGAACATGCCCGGTTACTG
GAACGTTGTGAGGGTAAACAACTGGCGGTATGGATGCGGCGGGACCAGAGAAAAATCACTCAGGGTCAAT
GCCAGCGCTTCGTTAATACAGATGTAGGTGTTCCACAGGGTAGCCAGCAGCATCCTGCGATGCAGATCCG
GAACATAATGGTGCAGGGCGCTGACTTCCGCGTTTCCAGACTTTACGAAACACGGAAACCGAAGACCATT
CATGTTGTTGCTCAGGTCGCAGACGTTTTGCAGCAGCAGTCGCTTCACGTTCGCTCGCGTATCGGTGATT
CATTCTGCTAACCAGTAAGGCAACCCCGCCAGCCTAGCCGGGTCCTCAACGACAGGAGCACGATCATGCT
AGTCATGCCCCGCGCCCACCGGAAGGAGCTGACTGGGTTGAAGGCTCTCAAGGGCATCGGTCGAGATCCC
GGTGCCTAATGAGTGAGCTAACTTACATTAATTGCGTTGCGCTCACTGCCCGCTTTCCAGTCGGGAAACC
TGTCGTGCCAGCTGCATTAATGAATCGGCCAACGCGCGGGGAGAGGCGGTTTGCGTATTGGGCGCCAGGG
TGGTTTTTCTTTTCACCAGTGAGACGGGCAACAGCTGATTGCCCTTCACCGCCTGGCCCTGAGAGAGTTG
CAGCAAGCGGTCCACGCTGGTTTGCCCCAGCAGGCGAAAATCCTGTTTGATGGTGGTTAACGGCGGGATA
TAACATGAGCTGTCTTCGGTATCGTCGTATCCCACTACCGAGATGTCCGCACCAACGCGCAGCCCGGACT
CGGTAATGGCGCGCATTGCGCCCAGCGCCATCTGATCGTTGGCAACCAGCATCGCAGTGGGAACGATGCC
CTCATTCAGCATTTGCATGGTTTGTTGAAAACCGGACATGGCACTCCAGTCGCCTTCCCGTTCCGCTATC
GGCTGAATTTGATTGCGAGTGAGATATTTATGCCAGCCAGCCAGACGCAGACGCGCCGAGACAGAACTTA
ATGGGCCCGCTAACAGCGCGATTTGCTGGTGACCCAATGCGACCAGATGCTCCACGCCCAGTCGCGTACC
GTCTTCATGGGAGAAAATAATACTGTTGATGGGTGTCTGGTCAGAGACATCAAGAAATAACGCCGGAACA
TTAGTGCAGGCAGCTTCCACAGCAATGGCATCCTGGTCATCCAGCGGATAGTTAATGATCAGCCCACTGA
CGCGTTGCGCGAGAAGATTGTGCACCGCCGCTTTACAGGCTTCGACGCCGCTTCGTTCTACCATCGACAC
CACCACGCTGGCACCCAGTTGATCGGCGCGAGATTTAATCGCCGCGACAATTTGCGACGGCGCGTGCAGG
GCCAGACTGGAGGTGGCAACGCCAATCAGCAACGACTGTTTGCCCGCCAGTTGTTGTGCCACGCGGTTGG
GAATGTAATTCAGCTCCGCCATCGCCGCTTCCACTTTTTCCCGCGTTTTCGCAGAAACGTGGCTGGCCTG
GTTCACCACGCGGGAAACGGTCTGATAAGAGACACCGGCATACTCTGCGACATCGTATAACGTTACTGGT
TTCACATTCACCACCCTGAATTGACTCTCTTCCGGGCGCTATCATGCCATACCGCGAAAGGTTTTGCGCC
ATTCGATGGTGTCCGGGATCTCGACGCTCTCCCTTATGCGACTCCTGCATTAGGAAGCAGCCCAGTAGTA
GGTTGAGGCCGTTGAGCACCGCCGCCGCAAGGAATGGTGCATGCAAGGAGATGGCGCCCAACAGTCCCCC
GGCCACGGGGCCTGCCACCATACCCACGCCGAAACAAGCGCTCATGAGCCCGAAGTGGCGAGCCCGATCT
TCCCCATCGGTGATGTCGGCGATATAGGCGCCAGCAACCGCACCTGTGGCGCCGGTGATGCCGGCCACGA
TGCGTCCGGCGTAGAGGATCGAGATCGATCTCGATCCCGCGAAATTAATACGACTCACTATA
